Addgene plasmid #119113: SNX34-PX (1-130)
Purpose: Bacterial expression of human phox homology (PX) domain, SNX34-PX (1-130)
Depositing lab: Brett Collins. Depositing organization: University of Queensland. Publication: Classification of the human phox homology (PX) domains based on their phosphoinositide binding specificities. Chandra M, Chin YK, Mas C, Feathers JR, Paul B, Datta S, Chen KE, Jia X, Yang Z, Norwood SJ, Mohanty B, Bugarcic A, Teasdale RD, Henne WM, Mobli M, Collins BM. Nat Commun. 2019 Apr 4;10(1):1528. doi: 10.1038/s41467-019-09355-y. PubMed 30948714.
Backbone
  Vector backbone: pGEX4T2
  Vector type: Bacterial Expression
Growth in bacteria
  Bacterial resistance: Ampicillin, 100 μg/mL
  Growth temperature: 37°C
  Growth strain: DH5alpha
  Copy number: Unknown
Gene/Insert
  Gene/Insert name: SNX34-PX (1-130)
  Species: H. sapiens (human)
  Promoter: tac
  Tag / fusion protein: GST (N terminal on backbone)
  Cloning method: Restriction Enzyme; 5′ cloning site BamHI (not destroyed); 3′ cloning site XhoI (not destroyed)
  Sequencing primers: 5′ pGEX5
Terms and licenses: Academic/Nonprofit Terms; Industry Terms: Not Available to Industry
Depositor comments: Amino Acid Sequence: MASAVFEGTSLVNMFVRGCWVNGIRRLIVSRRGDEEEFFEIRTEWSDRSVLYLHRSLADLGRLWQRLRDAFPEDRSELAQGPLRQGLVAIKEAHDIETRLNEVEKLLKTIISMPCKYSRSEVVLTFFERS
How to cite: SNX34-PX (1-130) was a gift from Brett Collins (Addgene plasmid # 119113 ; http://n2t.net/addgene:119113 ; RRID:Addgene_119113)
