[The description below was written by a language model from this plasmid's Addgene catalogue record and pLannotate feature annotations shown in this document.]
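Description:
SNX34-PX (1-130) is a bacterial expression plasmid built on the pGEX4T2 backbone for producing the phox homology (PX) domain of human SNX34 as a GST fusion protein in E. coli. The sequenced construct is about 5.3 kb, replicates from a ColE1/pMB1-type origin, and is selected with ampicillin through the bla (β-lactamase) gene and its own promoter. Short rop and bom fragments, a lac promoter/lacZα segment and a small E. coli yciV fragment also appear in the annotation; these are most likely backbone remnants and play no part in expression of the insert.

The expression cassette starts with the tac promoter, a strong trp/lac hybrid, followed by a lac operator. The plasmid carries its own lacI gene, so the lac repressor keeps transcription off until it is induced with IPTG. Downstream lies the Schistosoma japonicum glutathione S-transferase coding sequence, which supplies the N-terminal GST tag from the backbone. The insert, residues 1–130 of the human protein, was cloned in frame after GST between BamHI and XhoI sites, both of which were retained. The feature annotation identifies this insert as a fragment of PXDC1 (also known as C6orf145), which appears to be the database name for the protein the depositor calls SNX34.

The GST tag allows affinity purification of the recombinant domain on glutathione resin. The plasmid was deposited in connection with a study that classified human PX domains by their phosphoinositide binding specificities, so its expected use is producing purified PX domain for lipid-binding and related biochemical or structural work.
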