Features (pLannotate 1.2.2; 17 found; start..end, strand, type, name):
      1..29      +  promoter       tac promoter: strong E. coli promoter; hybrid between the trp and lac UV5 promoters
     37..53      +  protein_bind   lac operator: The lac repressor binds to the lac operator to inhibit transcription in E. coli. This inhibition can be relieved by adding lactose or isopropyl-β-D-thiogalactopyranoside (IPTG). lac repressor encoded by lacI
     76..729     +  CDS            GST26_SCHJA: Experimental evidence at protein level: Swiss-Prot protein existence level 1. GST isoenzymes appear to play a central role in the parasite detoxification system. Other functions are also suspected including a role in increasing the solubility of haematin in the parasite gut. From Schistosoma japonicum (Blood fluke).
    754..1155    +  CDS            PXDC1 (fragment): PXDC1_HUMAN - Also known as C6orf145. Experimental evidence at transcript level: Swiss-Prot protein existence level 2. From Homo sapiens (Human).
   1179..1218    +  CDS            rop (fragment): Rop protein, which maintains plasmids at low copy number; rop
   1320..1360    +  misc_feature   bom (fragment): basis of mobility region from pBR322
   1465..1569    +  promoter       AmpR promoter: bla
   1570..2430    +  CDS            AmpR: β-lactamase; bla; confers resistance to ampicillin, carbenicillin, and related antibiotics
   2601..3189    +  rep_origin     ori: high-copy-number ColE1/pMB1/pBR322/pUC origin of replication
   3375..3426    -  misc_feature   bom (fragment): basis of mobility region from pBR322
   3433..3510    +  promoter       lacI promoter: lacI
   3511..4593    +  CDS            lacI: lac repressor; lacI; The lac repressor binds to the lac operator to inhibit transcription in E. coli. This inhibition can be relieved by adding lactose or isopropyl-β-D-thiogalactopyranoside (IPTG).
   4606..4627    +  protein_bind   CAP binding site: CAP binding activates transcription in the presence of cAMP. E. coli catabolite activator protein
   4642..4672    +  promoter       lac promoter: promoter for the E. coli lac operon
   4680..4696    +  protein_bind   lac operator: The lac repressor binds to the lac operator to inhibit transcription in E. coli. This inhibition can be relieved by adding lactose or isopropyl-β-D-thiogalactopyranoside (IPTG). lac repressor encoded by lacI
   4716..4889    +  CDS            lacZα: LacZα fragment of β-galactosidase; lacZ fragment
   5153..5269    -  CDS            yciV (fragment): RNAAM_ECOLI - Also known as trpH From Escherichia coli (strain K12).
>Addgene plasmid #119113 | SNX34-PX (1-130) | addgene full sequence | sequence record 275851 | Addgene NGS Result
TTGACAATTAATCATCGGCTCGTATAATGTGTGGAATTGTGAGCGGATAACAATTTCACACAGGAAACAG
TATTCATGTCCCCTATACTAGGTTATTGGAAAATTAAGGGCCTTGTGCAACCCACTCGACTTCTTTTGGA
ATATCTTGAAGAAAAATATGAAGAGCATTTGTATGAGCGCGATGAAGGTGATAAATGGCGAAACAAAAAG
TTTGAATTGGGTTTGGAGTTTCCCAATCTTCCTTATTATATTGATGGTGATGTTAAATTAACACAGTCTA
TGGCCATCATACGTTATATAGCTGACAAGCACAACATGTTGGGTGGTTGTCCAAAAGAGCGTGCAGAGAT
TTCAATGCTTGAAGGAGCGGTTTTGGATATTAGATACGGTGTTTCGAGAATTGCATATAGTAAAGACTTT
GAAACTCTCAAAGTTGATTTTCTTAGCAAGCTACCTGAAATGCTGAAAATGTTCGAAGATCGTTTATGTC
ATAAAACATATTTAAATGGTGATCATGTAACCCATCCTGACTTCATGTTGTATGACGCTCTTGATGTTGT
TTTATACATGGACCCAATGTGCCTGGATGCGTTCCCAAAATTAGTTTGTTTTAAAAAACGTATTGAAGCT
ATCCCACAAATTGATAAGTACTTGAAATCCAGCAAGTATATAGCATGGCCTTTGCAGGGCTGGCAAGCCA
CGTTTGGTGGTGGCGACCATCCTCCAAAATCGGATCTGGTTCCGCGTGGATCCATGGCGTCGGCAGTCTT
TGAAGGCACCTCGCTGGTTAATATGTTTGTTCGTGGTTGCTGGGTGAATGGTATCCGTCGTCTGATTGTT
TCCCGTCGCGGCGATGAAGAAGAATTTTTCGAAATTCGTACCGAATGGAGTGATCGCTCCGTTCTGTATC
TGCATCGTAGCCTGGCAGACCTGGGTCGTCTGTGGCAGCGTCTGCGTGATGCATTTCCGGAAGACCGTTC
TGAACTGGCTCAGGGTCCGCTGCGTCAAGGTCTGGTCGCGATTAAAGAAGCCCACGACATCGAAACCCGT
CTGAACGAAGTGGAAAAACTGCTGAAGACGATTATCTCAATGCCGTGCAAGTACAGCCGTTCTGAAGTGG
TTCTGACGTTTTTCGAACGCTCGTAACTCGAGCGGCCGCATCGTGACTGACTGACGATCTGCCTCGCGCG
TTTCGGTGATGACGGTGAAAACCTCTGACACATGCAGCTCCCGGAGACGGTCACAGCTTGTCTGTAAGCG
GATGCCGGGAGCAGACAAGCCCGTCAGGGCGCGTCAGCGGGTGTTGGCGGGTGTCGGGGCGCAGCCATGA
CCCAGTCACGTAGCGATAGCGGAGTGTATAATTCTTGAAGACGAAAGGGCCTCGTGATACGCCTATTTTT
ATAGGTTAATGTCATGATAATAATGGTTTCTTAGACGTCAGGTGGCACTTTTCGGGGAAATGTGCGCGGA
ACCCCTATTTGTTTATTTTTCTAAATACATTCAAATATGTATCCGCTCATGAGACAATAACCCTGATAAA
TGCTTCAATAATATTGAAAAAGGAAGAGTATGAGTATTCAACATTTCCGTGTCGCCCTTATTCCCTTTTT
TGCGGCATTTTGCCTTCCTGTTTTTGCTCACCCAGAAACGCTGGTGAAAGTAAAAGATGCTGAAGATCAG
TTGGGTGCACGAGTGGGTTACATCGAACTGGATCTCAACAGCGGTAAGATCCTTGAGAGTTTTCGCCCCG
AAGAACGTTTTCCAATGATGAGCACTTTTAAAGTTCTGCTATGTGGCGCGGTATTATCCCGTGTTGACGC
CGGGCAAGAGCAACTCGGTCGCCGCATACACTATTCTCAGAATGACTTGGTTGAGTACTCACCAGTCACA
GAAAAGCATCTTACGGATGGCATGACAGTAAGAGAATTATGCAGTGCTGCCATAACCATGAGTGATAACA
CTGCGGCCAACTTACTTCTGACAACGATCGGAGGACCGAAGGAGCTAACCGCTTTTTTGCACAACATGGG
GGATCATGTAACTCGCCTTGATCGTTGGGAACCGGAGCTGAATGAAGCCATACCAAACGACGAGCGTGAC
ACCACGATGCCTGCAGCAATGGCAACAACGTTGCGCAAACTATTAACTGGCGAACTACTTACTCTAGCTT
CCCGGCAACAATTAATAGACTGGATGGAGGCGGATAAAGTTGCAGGACCACTTCTGCGCTCGGCCCTTCC
GGCTGGCTGGTTTATTGCTGATAAATCTGGAGCCGGTGAGCGTGGGTCTCGCGGTATCATTGCAGCACTG
GGGCCAGATGGTAAGCCCTCCCGTATCGTAGTTATCTACACGACGGGGAGTCAGGCAACTATGGATGAAC
GAAATAGACAGATCGCTGAGATAGGTGCCTCACTGATTAAGCATTGGTAACTGTCAGACCAAGTTTACTC
ATATATACTTTAGATTGATTTAAAACTTCATTTTTAATTTAAAAGGATCTAGGTGAAGATCCTTTTTGAT
AATCTCATGACCAAAATCCCTTAACGTGAGTTTTCGTTCCACTGAGCGTCAGACCCCGTAGAAAAGATCA
AAGGATCTTCTTGAGATCCTTTTTTTCTGCGCGTAATCTGCTGCTTGCAAACAAAAAAACCACCGCTACC
AGCGGTGGTTTGTTTGCCGGATCAAGAGCTACCAACTCTTTTTCCGAAGGTAACTGGCTTCAGCAGAGCG
CAGATACCAAATACTGTCCTTCTAGTGTAGCCGTAGTTAGGCCACCACTTCAAGAACTCTGTAGCACCGC
CTACATACCTCGCTCTGCTAATCCTGTTACCAGTGGCTGCTGCCAGTGGCGATAAGTCGTGTCTTACCGG
GTTGGACTCAAGACGATAGTTACCGGATAAGGCGCAGCGGTCGGGCTGAACGGGGGGTTCGTGCACACAG
CCCAGCTTGGAGCGAACGACCTACACCGAACTGAGATACCTACAGCGTGAGCTATGAGAAAGCGCCACGC
TTCCCGAAGGGAGAAAGGCGGACAGGTATCCGGTAAGCGGCAGGGTCGGAACAGGAGAGCGCACGAGGGA
GCTTCCAGGGGGAAACGCCTGGTATCTTTATAGTCCTGTCGGGTTTCGCCACCTCTGACTTGAGCGTCGA
TTTTTGTGATGCTCGTCAGGGGGGCGGAGCCTATGGAAAAACGCCAGCAACGCGGCCTTTTTACGGTTCC
TGGCCTTTTGCTGGCCTTTTGCTCACATGTTCTTTCCTGCGTTATCCCCTGATTCTGTGGATAACCGTAT
TACCGCCTTTGAGTGAGCTGATACCGCTCGCCGCAGCCGAACGACCGAGCGCAGCGAGTCAGTGAGCGAG
GAAGCGGAAGAGCGCCTGATGCGGTATTTTCTCCTTACGCATCTGTGCGGTATTTCACACCGCATAAATT
CCGACACCATCGAATGGCGCAAAACCTTTCGCGGTATGGCATGATAGCGCCCGGAAGAGAGTCAATTCAG
GGTGGTGAATGTGAAACCAGTAACGTTATACGATGTCGCAGAGTATGCCGGTGTCTCTTATCAGACCGTT
TCCCGCGTGGTGAACCAGGCCAGCCACGTTTCTGCGAAAACGCGGGAAAAAGTGGAAGCGGCGATGGCGG
AGCTGAATTACATTCCCAACCGCGTGGCACAACAACTGGCGGGCAAACAGTCGTTGCTGATTGGCGTTGC
CACCTCCAGTCTGGCCCTGCACGCGCCGTCGCAAATTGTCGCGGCGATTAAATCTCGCGCCGATCAACTG
GGTGCCAGCGTGGTGGTGTCGATGGTAGAACGAAGCGGCGTCGAAGCCTGTAAAGCGGCGGTGCACAATC
TTCTCGCGCAACGCGTCAGTGGGCTGATCATTAACTATCCGCTGGATGACCAGGATGCCATTGCTGTGGA
AGCTGCCTGCACTAATGTTCCGGCGTTATTTCTTGATGTCTCTGACCAGACACCCATCAACAGTATTATT
TTCTCCCATGAAGACGGTACGCGACTGGGCGTGGAGCATCTGGTCGCATTGGGTCACCAGCAAATCGCGC
TGTTAGCGGGCCCATTAAGTTCTGTCTCGGCGCGTCTGCGTCTGGCTGGCTGGCATAAATATCTCACTCG
CAATCAAATTCAGCCGATAGCGGAACGGGAAGGCGACTGGAGTGCCATGTCCGGTTTTCAACAAACCATG
CAAATGCTGAATGAGGGCATCGTTCCCACTGCGATGCTGGTTGCCAACGATCAGATGGCGCTGGGCGCAA
TGCGCGCCATTACCGAGTCCGGGCTGCGCGTTGGTGCGGATATCTCGGTAGTGGGATACGACGATACCGA
AGACAGCTCATGTTATATCCCGCCGTTAACCACCATCAAACAGGATTTTCGCCTGCTGGGGCAAACCAGC
GTGGACCGCTTGCTGCAACTCTCTCAGGGCCAGGCGGTGAAGGGCAATCAGCTGTTGCCCGTCTCACTGG
TGAAAAGAAAAACCACCCTGGCGCCCAATACGCAAACCGCCTCTCCCCGCGCGTTGGCCGATTCATTAAT
GCAGCTGGCACGACAGGTTTCCCGACTGGAAAGCGGGCAGTGAGCGCAACGCAATTAATGTAAGTTAGCT
CACTCATTAGGCACCCCAGGCTTTACACTTTATGCTTCCGGCTCGTATGTTGTGTGGAATTGTGAGCGGA
TAACAATTTCACACAGGAAACAGCTATGACCATGATTACGGATTCACTGGCCGTCGTTTTACAACGTCGT
GACTGGGAAAACCCTGGCGTTACCCAACTTAATCGCCTTGCAGCACATCCCCCTTTCGCCAGCTGGCGTA
ATAGCGAAGAGGCCCGCACCGATCGCCCTTCCCAACAGTTGCGCAGCCTGAATGGCGAATGGCGCTTTGC
CTGGTTTCCGGCACCAGAAGCGGTGCCGGAAAGCTGGCTGGAGTGCGATCTTCCTGAGGCCGATACTGTC
GTCGTCCCCTCAAACTGGCAGATGCACGGTTACGATGCGCCCATCTACACCAACGTGACCTATCCCATTA
CGGTCAATCCGCCGTTTGTTCCCACGGAGAATCCGACGGGTTGTTACTCGCTCACATTTAATGTTGATGA
AAGCTGGCTACAGGAAGGCCAGACGCGAATTATTTTTGATGGCGTTGGAATTAGCTTATCGACTGCACGG
TGCACCAATGCTTCTGGCGTCAGGCAGCCATCGGAAGCTGTGGTATGGCTGTGCAGGTCGTAAATCACTG
CATAATTCGTGTCGCTCAAGGCGCACTCCCGTTCTGGATAATGTTTTTTGCGCCGACATCATAACGGTTC
TGGCAAATATTCTGAAATGAGCTG
